>Addgene plasmid #114006 | psgRNAc | addgene full sequence | sequence record 235255 | Addgene NGS Result
GAATTCCGGATGAGCATTCATCAGGCGGGCAAGAATGTGAATAAAGGCCGGATAAAACTTGTGCTTATTT
TTCTTTACGGTCTTTAAAAAGGCCGTAATATCCAGCTGAACGGTCTGGTTATAGGTACATTGAGCAACTG
ACTGAAATGCCTCAAAATGTTCTTTACGATGCCATTGGGATATATCAACGGTGGTATATCCAGTGATTTT
TTTCTCCATTTTAGCTTCCTTAGCTCCTGAAAATCTCGATAACTCAAAAAATACGCCCGGTAGTGATCTT
ATTTCATTATGGTGAAAGTTGGAACCTCTTACGTGCCGATCAACGTCTCATTTTCGCCAAAAGTTGGCCC
GGGGCTTCCCGGTATCAACAGGGACACCAGGATTTATTTATTCTGCGAAGTGATCTTCCGTCACAGGTAT
TTATTCGGCGCAAAGTGCGTCGGGTGATGCTGCCAACTTACTGATTTAGTGTATGATGGTGTTTTTGAGG
TGCTCCAGTGGCTTCTGTTTCTATCAGCTGTCCCTCCTGTTCAGCTACTGACGGGGTGGTGCGTAACGGC
AAAAGCACCGCCGGACATCAGCGCTAGCGGAGTGTATACTGGCTTACTATGTTGGCACTGATGAGGGTGT
CAGTGAAGTGCTTCATGTGGCAGGAGAAAAAAGGCTGCACCGGTGCGTCAGCAGAATATGTGATACAGGA
TATATTCCGCTTCCTCGCTCACTGACTCGCTACGCTCGGTCGTTCGACTGCGGCGAGCGGAAATGGCTTA
CGAACGGGGCGGAGATTTCCTGGAAGATGCCAGGAAGATACTTAACAGGGAAGTGAGAGGGCCGCGGCAA
AGCCGTTTTTCCATAGGCTCCGCCCCCCTGACAAGCATCACGAAATCTGACGCTCAAATCAGTGGTGGCG
AAACCCGACAGGACTATAAAGATACCAGGCGTTTCCCCCTGGCGGCTCCCTCGTGCGCTCTCCTGTTCCT
GCCTTTCGGTTTACCGGTGTCATTCCGCTGTTATGGCCGCGTTTGTCTCATTCCACGCCTGACACTCAGT
TCCGGGTAGGCAGTTCGCTCCAAGCTGGACTGTATGCACGAACCCCCCGTTCAGTCCGACCGCTGCGCCT
TATCCGGTAACTATCGTCTTGAGTCCAACCCGGAAAGACATGCAAAAGCACCACTGGCAGCAGCCACTGG
TAATTGATTTAGAGGAGTTAGTCTTGAAGTCATGCGCCGGTTAAGGCTAAACTGAAAGGACAAGTTTTGG
TGACTGCGCTCCTCCAAGCCAGTTACCTCGGTTCAAAGAGTTGGTAGCTCAGAGAACCTTCGAAAAACCG
CCCTGCAAGGCGGTTTTTTCGTTTTCAGAGCAAGAGATTACGCGCAGACCAAAACGATCTCAAGAAGATC
ATCTTATTAATCAGATAAAATATTTCTAGATTTCAGTGCAATTTATCTCTTCAAATGTAGCACCTGGCTA
GGAGGTGACTGAAGTATATTTTAGGAATTCTAAAGATCTTTGACAGCTAGCTCAGTCCTAGGTATAATAC
TAGTTGAGACCAGTCTAGGTCTCGGTTTTAGAGCTAGAAATAGCAAGTTAAAATAAGGCTAGTCCGTTAT
CAACTTGAAAAAGTGGCACCGAGTCGGTGCTTTTTTTGGTAGTGCAGCGCGATCGTAATCAGGGGGGAGA
GCCTGAGCAAACTGGCCTCAGGCATTTGAGAAGCACACGGTCACACTGCTTCCGGTAGTCAATAAACCGG
TAAACCAGCAATAGACATAAGCGGCTATTTAACGACCCTGCCCTGAACCGACGACCGGGTCGAATTTGCT
TTCGAATTTCTGCCATTCATCCGCTTATTATCACTTATTCAGGCGTAGCAACCAGGCGTTTAAGGGCACC
AATAACTGCCTTAAAAAAATTACGCCCCGCCCTGCCACTCATCGCAGTACTGTTGTAATTCATTAAGCAT
TCTGCCGACATGGAAGCCATCACAAACGGCATGATGAACCTGAATCGCCAGCGGCATCAGCACCTTGTCG
CCTTGCGTATAATATTTGCCCATGGTGAAAACGGGGGCGAAGAAGTTGTCCATATTGGCCACGTTTAAAT
CAAAACTGGTGAAACTCACCCAGGGATTGGCTGAGACGAAAAACATATTCTCAATAAACCCTTTAGGGAA
ATAGGCCAGGTTTTCACCGTAACACGCCACATCTTGCGAATATATGTGTAGAAACTGCCGGAAATCGTCG
TGGTATTCACTCCAGAGCGATGAAAACGTTTCAGTTTGCTCATGGAAAACGGTGTAACAAGGGTGAACAC
TATCCCATATCACCAGCTCACCGTCTTTCATTGCCATACG
Features (pLannotate 1.2.2; 7 found; start..end, strand, type, name):
    220..322     -  promoter       cat promoter: promoter of the E. coli cat gene encoding chloramphenicol acetyltransferase
    443..586     +  mobile_element IS1 (fragment): prokaryotic transposable element IS1
    705..760     -  rep_origin     RSF ori (fragment): Plasmids containing the RSF 1030 origin of replication can be propagated in E. coli cells that contain additional plasmids with compatible origins.
    848..1393    -  rep_origin     p15A ori: Plasmids containing the medium-copy-number p15A origin of replication can be propagated in E. coli cells that contain a second plasmid with the ColE1 origin.
   1510..1544    +  promoter       J23119(SpeI) promoter: bacterial promoter (Registry of Standard Biological Parts BBa J23119) modified to end with an SpeI site
   1565..1640    +  misc_RNA       gRNA scaffold: guide RNA scaffold for the Streptococcus pyogenes CRISPR/Cas9 system
   1910..219     -  CDS            CmR (across the origin): chloramphenicol acetyltransferase; cat; confers resistance to chloramphenicol
