[The description below was written by a language model from this plasmid's Addgene catalogue record and pLannotate feature annotations shown in this document.]
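Description:
psgRNAc is a small (about 2.35 kb) bacterial plasmid for expressing a single guide RNA in E. coli, built on the psgRNA backbone. It replicates from a p15A origin, which the catalogue lists as low copy and the annotation describes as medium copy. This origin is compatible with ColE1-type plasmids, so psgRNAc can be maintained alongside a second vector. Selection is by chloramphenicol, through a chloramphenicol acetyltransferase (CmR) gene driven by its native cat promoter; this gene spans the numbering origin of the circular record. The annotation also picks up short fragments of IS1 and of an RSF origin next to p15A. These partial matches are probably remnants carried along with the backbone rather than functional parts.

The payload is a compact sgRNA cassette. The strong constitutive synthetic promoter BBa_J23119, here in the variant ending in an SpeI site, sits directly upstream of a 20-nt spacer position, followed by the Streptococcus pyogenes Cas9 guide RNA scaffold. The roughly 20-nt gap between the promoter and the scaffold in the feature table corresponds to the guide listed in the record. No gene target is stated for this guide, and its function, whether as a targeting spacer or a placeholder to be replaced by user-designed spacers, is not specified. The catalogue gives Gateway as the cloning method, although no att recombination sites appear in the feature table.

No Cas9 or dCas9 gene is present, so the nuclease or its catalytically dead form must come from the host chromosome or another plasmid. The associated publication concerns a CRISPRi screen in E. coli with dCas9, consistent with use of this plasmid to deliver guides for dCas9-mediated gene repression.
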