Addgene plasmid #114006: psgRNAc
Purpose: express sgRNA, p15A, CRM
Depositing lab: David Bikard. Depositing organization: Institut Pasteur. Publication: A CRISPRi screen in E. coli reveals sequence-specific toxicity of dCas9. Cui L, Vigouroux A, Rousset F, Varet H, Khanna V, Bikard D. Nat Commun. 2018 May 15;9(1):1912. doi: 10.1038/s41467-018-04209-5. PubMed 29765036.
Backbone
  Vector backbone: psgRNA
Growth in bacteria
  Bacterial resistance: Chloramphenicol, 25 μg/mL
  Growth temperature: 37°C
  Growth strain: DH5alpha
  Copy number: Low Copy
Gene/Insert
  Gene/Insert name: gRNA
  gRNA/shRNA sequence: TGAGACCAGTCTAGGTCTCG
  Species: E. coli
  Promoter: BBa_J23119
  Cloning method: Gateway Cloning
  Sequencing primers: 5′ GCTAGGAGGTGACTGAAGTAT; 3′ AGCAGTGTGACCGTGTGC
Terms and licenses: Academic/Nonprofit Terms; Industry Terms: Not Available to Industry
How to cite: psgRNAc was a gift from David Bikard (Addgene plasmid # 114006 ; http://n2t.net/addgene:114006 ; RRID:Addgene_114006)
